Addgene plasmid #231035: L1p1_min35S_Luciferase
Purpose: Cloning vector to clone promoter fragment in front of minimal p35S:Luciferase:tNOS
Depositing lab: Wilma van Esse. Depositing organization: Wageningen University, Department Plant Sciences. Publication: VULGARE ROW-TYPE SIX 5 binds to the promoter of tillering and floral homeotic genes to regulate their expression. Winkelmolen T, Colleoni P, Moscou MJ, Hoseinzadeh P, Oldach K, Schmidt RC, Immink RGH, van Esse GW. Plant Physiol. 2025 Aug 4;198(4):kiaf309. doi: 10.1093/plphys/kiaf309. PubMed 40671593.
Backbone
  Vector backbone: pICH47732
  Backbone size w/o insert (bp): 4376
  Vector type: Bacterial Expression, Luciferase
  Selectable markers: RFP
Growth in bacteria
  Bacterial resistance: Ampicillin, 100 μg/mL
  Growth temperature: 37°C
  Growth strain: DH5alpha
  Copy number: High Copy
Gene/Insert
  Gene/Insert name: Minimal p35S:Luciferase:tNOS
  Species: Synthetic
  Insert size (bp): 2930
  Promoter: minimal p35S
  Cloning method: Golden Gate
  Sequencing primers: 5′ GTGGTGTAAACAAATTGACGC; 3′ CCCGCCAATATATCCTGTCA
Terms and licenses: Academic/Nonprofit Terms; Industry Terms: Not Available to Industry
Depositor comments: Additional insert mRFP. Please visit https://doi.org/10.1101/2024.08.22.609225 for bioRxiv preprint.
How to cite: L1p1_min35S_Luciferase was a gift from Wilma van Esse (Addgene plasmid # 231035 ; http://n2t.net/addgene:231035 ; RRID:Addgene_231035)
