[The description below was written by a language model from this plasmid's Addgene catalogue record and pLannotate feature annotations shown in this document.]
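Description:
L1p1_min35S_Luciferase is a Golden Gate acceptor vector built on the pICH47732 backbone, designed so that a promoter fragment of interest can be cloned directly upstream of a minimal CaMV 35S promoter driving firefly luciferase. The sequenced plasmid is about 7.4 kb and carries the features of a binary-type backbone: left and right nopaline T-DNA border repeats, the incP oriV with its trfA replication initiator for broad-host-range maintenance, and a high-copy ColE1/pUC origin for propagation in E. coli. Selection in bacteria is by ampicillin resistance (bla with its own promoter).

Between the T-DNA borders the payload lies on the reverse strand and reads as a lac promoter/operator-driven mRFP1 cassette, closed by the rrnB T1 and T7Te bacterial terminators, followed immediately by the minimal 35S promoter, the Photinus pyralis luciferase coding sequence and the NOS terminator/poly(A) signal. The mRFP1 cassette sits exactly where a promoter fragment would be inserted, and the record lists RFP as the selectable marker. This arrangement is consistent with a visual dropout screen, in which colonies that have exchanged the red cassette for the cloned fragment lose their colour, although the record does not spell this out or name the restriction enzyme used.

Because the minimal 35S promoter alone gives little transcription, luciferase output depends on regulatory activity contributed by the inserted fragment. The resulting constructs therefore suit plant promoter or transactivation reporter assays, such as testing whether a transcription factor acts on a candidate target promoter, in line with the associated study of transcription factor binding to promoters of tillering and floral homeotic genes.
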