Features (pLannotate 1.2.2; 19 found; start..end, strand, type, name):
     76..100     -  misc_feature   LB T-DNA repeat: left border repeat from nopaline C58 T-DNA
    192..823     +  rep_origin     oriV: incP origin of replication
    910..1014    +  promoter       AmpR promoter: bla
   1015..1875    +  CDS            AmpR: β-lactamase; bla; confers resistance to ampicillin, carbenicillin, and related antibiotics
   2046..2634    +  rep_origin     ori: high-copy-number ColE1/pMB1/pBR322/pUC origin of replication
   2970..4115    +  CDS            trfA: TRFA_ECOLX - Experimental evidence at protein level: Swiss-Prot protein existence level 1. Also involved in plasmid copy number control, promoting intermolecular coupling of protein bound iterons at oriV, which inhibits replication initiation. From Escherichia coli.
   4142..4162    +  CDS            TetR (fragment): tetracycline resistance regulatory protein; tetR
   4274..4298    -  misc_feature   RB T-DNA repeat: right border repeat from nopaline C58 T-DNA
   4352..4373    +  protein_bind   attB2 (fragment): mutant version of attB; recombination site for the Gateway® BP reaction BP Clonase™
   4378..4630    -  terminator     NOS terminator: nopaline synthase terminator and poly(A) signal
   4634..6283    -  CDS            LUCI_PHOPY: Experimental evidence at protein level: Swiss-Prot protein existence level 1. Produces green light with a wavelength of 562 nm. From Photinus pyralis (Common eastern firefly) (Lampyris pyralis).
   6284..6330    -  promoter       minimal CaMV 35S promoter: minimal 35S promoter from cauliflower mosaic virus
   6344..6371    -  terminator     T7Te terminator: phage T7 early transcription terminator
   6387..6458    -  terminator     rrnB T1 terminator: transcription terminator T1 from the E. coli rrnB gene
   6506..7180    -  CDS            mRFP1: mRFP1 is a basic (constitutively fluorescent) red fluorescent protein published in 2002, derived from Discosoma sp.. It is reported to be a somewhat slowly-maturing monomer with low acid sensitivity.
   7216..7232    -  protein_bind   lac operator: The lac repressor binds to the lac operator to inhibit transcription in E. coli. This inhibition can be relieved by adding lactose or isopropyl-β-D-thiogalactopyranoside (IPTG). lac repressor encoded by lacI
   7240..7270    -  promoter       lac promoter: promoter for the E. coli lac operon
   7285..7306    -  protein_bind   CAP binding site: CAP binding activates transcription in the presence of cAMP. E. coli catabolite activator protein
   7319..7406    -  CDS            lacI (fragment): lac repressor; lacI; The lac repressor binds to the lac operator to inhibit transcription in E. coli. This inhibition can be relieved by adding lactose or isopropyl-β-D-thiogalactopyranoside (IPTG).
>Addgene plasmid #231035 | L1p1_min35S_Luciferase | addgene full sequence | sequence record 464288 | Addgene NGS Result
GTGGGGCCCACTGCATCCACCCCAGTACATTAAAAACGTCCGCAATGTGTTATTAAGTTGTCTAAGCGTC
AATTTGTTTACACCACAATATATCCTGCCACCAGCCAGCCAACAGCTCCCCGACCGGCAGCTCGGCACAA
AATCACCACTCGATACAGGCAGCCCATCAGTCAGATCAGGATCTCCTTTGCGACGCTCACCGGGCTGGTT
GCCCTCGCCGCTGGGCTGGCGGCCGTCTATGGCCCTGCAAACGCGCCAGAAACGCCGTCGAAGCCGTGTG
CGAGACACCGCGGCCGCCGGCGTTGTGGATACCTCGCGGAAAACTTGGCCCTCACTGACAGATGAGGGGC
GGACGTTGACACTTGAGGGGCCGACTCACCCGGCGCGGCGTTGACAGATGAGGGGCAGGCTCGATTTCGG
CCGGCGACGTGGAGCTGGCCAGCCTCGCAAATCGGCGAAAACGCCTGATTTTACGCGAGTTTCCCACAGA
TGATGTGGACAAGCCTGGGGATAAGTGCCCTGCGGTATTGACACTTGAGGGGCGCGACTACTGACAGATG
AGGGGCGCGATCCTTGACACTTGAGGGGCAGAGTGCTGACAGATGAGGGGCGCACCTATTGACATTTGAG
GGGCTGTCCACAGGCAGAAAATCCAGCATTTGCAAGGGTTTCCGCCCGTTTTTCGGCCACCGCTAACCTG
TCTTTTAACCTGCTTTTAAACCAATATTTATAAACCTTGTTTTTAACCAGGGCTGCGCCCTGTGCGCGTG
ACCGCGCACGCCGAAGGGGGGTGCCCCCCCTTCTCGAACCCTCCCGGCCCGCTAACGCGGGCCTCCCATC
CCCCCAGGGGCTGCGCCCCTCGGCCGCGAACGGCCTCACCCCAAAAATGGCAGCGCTGGCCAATTCGTGC
GCGGAACCCCTATTTGTTTATTTTTCTAAATACATTCAAATATGTATCCGCTCATGAGACAATAACCTTG
ATAAATGCTTCAATAATATTGAAAAAGGAAGAGTATGAGTATTCAACATTTCCGTGTCGCCCTTATTCCC
TTTTTTGCGGCATTTTGCCTTCCTGTTTTTGCTCACCCAGAAACGCTGGTGAAAGTAAAAGATGCTGAAG
ATCAGTTGGGTGCACGAGTGGGTTACATCGAACTGGATCTCAACAGCGGTAAGATCCTTGAGAGTTTTCG
CCCCGAAGAACGTTTTCCAATGATGAGCACTTTTAAAGTTCTGCTATGTGGCGCGGTATTATCCCGTATT
GACGCCGGGCAAGAGCAACTCGGTCGCCGCATACACTATTCTCAGAATGACTTGGTTGAGTACTCACCAG
TCACAGAAAAGCATCTTACGGATGGCATGACAGTAAGAGAATTATGCAGTGCTGCCATAACCATGAGTGA
TAACACTGCGGCCAACTTACTTCTGACAACGATCGGAGGACCGAAGGAGCTAACCGCTTTTTTGCACAAC
ATGGGGGATCATGTAACTCGCCTTGATCGTTGGGAACCGGAGCTGAATGAAGCCATACCAAACGACGAGC
GTGACACCACGATGCCTGTAGCAATGGCAACAACGTTGCGCAAACTATTAACTGGCGAACTACTTACTCT
AGCTTCCCGGCAACAATTAATAGACTGGATGGAGGCGGATAAAGTTGCAGGACCACTTCTGCGCTCGGCC
CTTCCGGCTGGCTGGTTTATTGCTGATAAATCTGGAGCCGGTGAGCGTGGTTCTCGCGGTATCATTGCAG
CACTGGGGCCAGATGGTAAGCCCTCCCGTATCGTAGTTATCTACACGACGGGGAGTCAGGCAACTATGGA
TGAACGAAATAGACAGATCGCTGAGATAGGTGCCTCACTGATTAAGCATTGGTAACTGTCAGACCAAGTT
TACTCATATATACTTTAGATTGATTTAAAACTTCATTTTTAATTTAAAAGGATCTAGGTGAAGATCCTTT
TTGATAATCTCATGACCAAAATCCCTTAACGTGAGTTTTCGTTCCACTGAGCGTCAGACCCCGTAGAAAA
GATCAAAGGATCTTCTTGAGATCCTTTTTTTCTGCGCGTAATCTGCTGCTTGCAAACAAAAAAACCACCG
CTACCAGCGGTGGTTTGTTTGCCGGATCAAGAGCTACCAACTCTTTTTCCGAAGGTAACTGGCTTCAGCA
GAGCGCAGATACCAAATACTGTTCTTCTAGTGTAGCCGTAGTTAGGCCACCACTTCAAGAACTCTGTAGC
ACCGCCTACATACCTCGCTCTGCTAATCCTGTTACCAGTGGCTGCTGCCAGTGGCGATAAGTCGTGTCTT
ACCGGGTTGGACTCAAGACGATAGTTACCGGATAAGGCGCAGCGGTCGGGCTGAACGGGGGGTTCGTGCA
CACAGCCCAGCTTGGAGCGAACGACCTACACCGAACTGAGATACCTACAGCGTGAGCTATGAGAAAGCGC
CACGCTTCCCGAAGGGAGAAAGGCGGACAGGTATCCGGTAAGCGGCAGGGTCGGAACAGGAGAGCGCACG
AGGGAGCTTCCAGGGGGAAACGCCTGGTATCTTTATAGTCCTGTCGGGTTTCGCCACCTCTGACTTGAGC
GTCGATTTTTGTGATGCTCGTCAGGGGGGCGGAGCCTATGGAAAAACGCCAGCAACGCGGCCTTTTTACG
GTTCCTGGCAGATCCTAGATGTGGCGCAACGATGCCGGCGACAAGCAGGAGCGCACCGACTTCTTCCGCA
TCAAGTGTTTTGGCTCTCAGGCCGAGGCCCACGGCAAGTATTTGGGCAAGGGGTCGCTGGTATTCGTGCA
GGGCAAGATTCGGAATACCAAGTACGAGAAGGACGGCCAGACGGTCTACGGGACCGACTTCATTGCCGAT
AAGGTGGATTATCTGGACACCAAGGCACCAGGCGGGTCAAATCAGGAATAAGGGCACATTGCCCCGGCGT
GAGTCGGGGCAATCCCGCAAGGAGGGTGAATGAATCGGACGTTTGACCGGAAGGCATACAGGCAAGAACT
GATCGACGCGGGGTTTTCCGCCGAGGATGCCGAAACCATCGCAAGCCGCACCGTCATGCGTGCGCCCCGC
GAAACCTTCCAGTCCGTCGGCTCGATGGTCCAGCAAGCTACGGCCAAGATCGAGCGCGACAGCGTGCAAC
TGGCTCCCCCTGCCCTGCCCGCGCCATCGGCCGCCGTGGAGCGTTCGCGTCGTCTTGAACAGGAGGCGGC
AGGTTTGGCGAAGTCGATGACCATCGACACGCGAGGAACTATGACGACCAAGAAGCGAAAAACCGCCGGC
GAGGACCTGGCAAAACAGGTCAGCGAGGCCAAGCAGGCCGCGTTGCTGAAACACACGAAGCAGCAGATCA
AGGAAATGCAGCTTTCCTTGTTCGATATTGCGCCGTGGCCGGACACGATGCGAGCGATGCCAAACGACAC
GGCCCGCTCTGCCCTGTTCACCACGCGCAACAAGAAAATCCCGCGCGAGGCGCTGCAAAACAAGGTCATT
TTCCACGTCAACAAGGACGTGAAGATCACCTACACCGGCGTCGAGCTGCGGGCCGACGATGACGAACTGG
TGTGGCAGCAGGTGTTGGAGTACGCGAAGCGCACCCCTATCGGCGAGCCGATCACCTTCACGTTCTACGA
GCTTTGCCAGGACCTGGGCTGGTCGATCAATGGCCGGTATTACACGAAGGCCGAGGAATGCCTGTCGCGC
CTACAGGCGACGGCGATGGGCTTCACGTCCGACCGCGTTGGGCACCTGGAATCGGTGTCGCTGCTGCACC
GCTTCCGCGTCCTGGACCGTGGCAAGAAAACGTCCCGTTGCCAGGTCCTGATCGACGAGGAAATCGTCGT
GCTGTTTGCTGGCGACCACTACACGAAATTCATATGGGAGAAGTACCGCAAGCTGTCGCCGACGGCCCGA
CGGATGTTCGACTATTTCAGCTCGCACCGGGAGCCGTACCCGCTCAAGCTGGAAACCTTCCGCCTCATGT
GCGGATCGGATTCCACCCGCGTGAAGAAGTGGCGCGAGCAGGTCGGCGAAGCCTGCGAAGAGTTGCGAGG
CAGCGGCCTGGTGGAACACGCCTGGGTCAATGATGACCTGGTGCATTGCAAACGCTAGGGCCTTGTGGGG
TCAGTTCCGGCTGGGGGTTCAGCAGCCAGCGCCTGATCTGGGGAACCCTGTGGTTGGCATGCACATACAA
ATGGACGAACGGATAAACCTTTTCACGCCCTTTTAAATATCCGATTATTCTAATAAACGCTCTTTTCTCT
TAGGTTTACCCGCCAATATATCCTGTCAAACACTGATAGTTTAAACCACTTCGTGCAGAAGACAATTGCA
GCGTAATGCCAACTTTGTACAAGAAAGCTGGGTCTAGGATCTAGTAACATAGATGACACCGCGCGCGATA
ATTTATCCTAGTTTGCGCGCTATATTTTGTTTTCTATCGCGTATTAAATGTATAATTGCGGGACTCTAAT
CATAAAAACCCATCTCATAAATAACGTCATGCATTACATGTTAATTATTACATGCTTAACGTAATTCAAC
AGAAATTATATGATAATCATCGCAAGACCGGCAACAGGATTCAATCTTAAGAAACTTTATTGCCAAATGT
TTGAACGATCTTACAATTTGGACTTTCCGCCCTTCTTGGCCTTTATGAGGATCTCTCTGATTTTTCTTGC
GTCGAGTTTTCCGGTAAGACCTTTCGGTACTTCGTCCACAAACACAACTCCTCCGCGCAACTTTTTCGCG
GTTGTTACTTGACTGGCGACGTAATCCACGATCTCTTTTTCCGTCATCGTCTTTCCGTGCTCCAAAACAA
CAACGGCGGCGGGAAGTTCACCGGCGTCATCGTCGGGCAGACCTGCCACGCCCGCGTCGAAGATGTTGGG
GTGTTGTAACAATATCGATTCCAATTCAGCGGGGGCCACCTGATATCCTTTGTATTTAATTAAAGACTTC
AAGCGGTCAACTATGAAGAAGTGTTCGTCCTCGTCCCAGTAAGCTATGTCTCCAGAATGTAGCCATCCAT
CCTTGTCAATCAAGGCGTTGGTCGCTTCCGGATTGTTTACATAACCGGACATAATCATAGGTCCTCTGAC
ACATAATTCGCCTCTCTGATTAACGCCCAGCGTTTTCCCGGTATCCAGATCCACAACCTTCGCTTCAAAA
AATGGAACAACTTTACCGACCGCGCCCGGTTTATCATCCCCCTCGGGTGTAATCAGAATAGCTGATGTAG
TCTCAGTGAGCCCATATCCTTGTCGTATCCCTGGAAGATGGAAGCGTTTTGCAACCGCTTCCCCGACTTC
TTTCGAAAGAGGTGCGCCCCCAGAAGCAATTTCGTGTAAATTAGATAAATCGTATTTGTCAATCAGAGTG
CTTTTGGCGAAGAATGAAAATAGGGTTGGTACTAGCAACGCACTTTGAATTTTGTAATCCTGAAGGGATC
GTAAAAACAGCTCTTCTTCAAATCTATACATTAAGACGACTCGAAATCCACATATCAAATATCCGAGTGT
AGTAAACATTCCAAAACCGTGATGGAATGGAACAACACTTAAAATCGCAGTATCCGGAATGATTTGATTG
CCAAAAATAGGATCTCTGGCATGCGAGAATCTGACGCAGGCAGTTCTATGCGGAAGGGCCACACCCTTAG
GTAACCCAGTAGATCCAGAGGAATTCATTATCAGTGCAATTGTTTTGTCACGATCAAAGGACTCTGGTAC
AAAATCGTATTCATTAAAACCGGGAGGTAGATGAGATGTGACGAACGTGTACATCGACTGAAATCCCTGG
TAATCCGTTTTAGAATCCATGATAATAATTTTCTGGATTATTGGTAATTTTTTTTGCACGTTCAAAATTT
TTTGCAACCCCTTTTTGGAAACAAACACTACGGTAGGCTGCGAAATGTTCATACTGTTGAGCAATTCACG
TTCATTATAAATGTCGTTCGCGGGCGCAACTGCAACTCCGATAAATAACGCGCCCAACACCGGCATAAAG
AATTGAAGAGAGTTTTCACTGCATACGACGATTCTGTGATTTGTATTCAGCCCATATCGTTTCATAGCTT
CTGCCAACCGAACGGACATTTCGAAGTATTCCGCGTACGTGATGTTCACCTCGATATGTGCATCTGTAAA
AGCAATTGTTCCAGGAACCAGGGCGTATCTCTTCATAGCCTTATGCAGTTGCTCTCCAGCGGTTCCATCC
TCTAGAGGATAGAATGGCGCCGGGCCTTTCTTTATGTTTTTGGCGTCCTCCATTCCTCTCCAAATGAAAT
GAACTTCCTTATATAGAGGAAGGGTCTTGCGGAGACGTATAAACGCAGAAAGGCCCACCCGAAGGTGAGC
CAGTGTGACTCTAGTAGAGAGCGTTCACCGACAAACAACAGATAAAACGAAAGGCCCAGTCTTTCGACTG
AGCCTTTCGTTTTATTTGATGCCTGGCTCTAGTAGCGATCTACACTAGCACTATCAGCGTTATTAAGCAC
CGGTGGAGTGACGACCTTCAGCACGTTCGTACTGTTCAACGATGGTGTAGTCCTCGTTGTGGGAGGTGAT
GTCCAGTTTGATGTCGGTTTTGTAAGCACCCGGCAGCTGAACCGGTTTTTTAGCCATGTAGGTGGTTTTA
ACTTCAGCGTCGTAGTGACCACCGTCTTTCAGTTTCAGACGCATTTTGATTTCACCTTTCAAAGCACCGT
CCTCCGGGTACATACGTTCGGTGGAAGCTTCCCAACCCATGGTTTTTTTCTGCATAACCGGACCGTCGGA
CGGGAAGTTGGTACCACGCAGTTTAACTTTGTAGATGAACTCACCGTCTTGCAGGGAGGAGTCCTGGGTA
ACGGTAACAACACCACCGTCCTCGAAGTTCATAACACGTTCCCATTTGAAACCTTCCGGGAAGGACAGTT
TCAGGTAGTCCGGGATGTCAGCCGGGTGTTTAACGTAAGCTTTGGAACCGTACTGGAACTGCGGGGACAG
GATGTCCCAAGCGAACGGCAGCGGACCACCTTTGGTAACTTTCAGTTTAGCGGTCTGGGTACCTTCGTAC
GGACGACCTTCACCTTCACCTTCGATTTCGAACTCGTGACCGTTAACGGAACCTTCCATACGAACTTTGA
AACGCATGAACTCTTTGATAACGTCCTCGGAGGAAGCCATCTAGTATTTCTCCTCTTTCTCTAGTATGTG
TGAAATTGTTATCCGCTCACAATTCCACACAACATACGAGCCGGAAGCATAAAGTGTAAAGCCTGGGGTG
CCTAATGAGTGAGCTAACTCACATTAATTGCGTTGCGCTCACTGCCCGCTTTCCAGTCGGGAAACCTGTC
GTGCCAGCTGCATTAATGAATCGGCCAACGCGCGGGGAGAGGCGGTTTGCGTATTGCGTCTCGTACTCCG
GATCCGAATTCGGCATTGTCTTCACAGA
