>Addgene plasmid #231035 | L1p1_min35S_Luciferase | depositor partial sequence | sequence record 453812 | mRFP:minp35S:Luciferase:tNOS
GGAGTACGAGACGCAATACGCAAACCGCCTCTCCCCGCGCGTTGGCCGATTCATTAATGCAGCTGGCACG
ACAGGTTTCCCGACTGGAAAGCGGGCAGTGAGCGCAACGCAATTAATGTGAGTTAGCTCACTCATTAGGC
ACCCCAGGCTTTACACTTTATGCTTCCGGCTCGTATGTTGTGTGGAATTGTGAGCGGATAACAATTTCAC
ACATACTAGAGAAAGAGGAGAAATACTAGATGGCTTCCTCCGAGGACGTTATCAAAGAGTTCATGCGTTT
CAAAGTTCGTATGGAAGGTTCCGTTAACGGTCACGAGTTCGAAATCGAAGGTGAAGGTGAAGGTCGTCCG
TACGAAGGTACCCAGACCGCTAAACTGAAAGTTACCAAAGGTGGTCCGCTGCCGTTCGCTTGGGACATCC
TGTCCCCGCAGTTCCAGTACGGTTCCAAAGCTTACGTTAAACACCCGGCTGACATCCCGGACTACCTGAA
ACTGTCCTTCCCGGAAGGTTTCAAATGGGAACGTGTTATGAACTTCGAGGACGGTGGTGTTGTTACCGTT
ACCCAGGACTCCTCCCTGCAAGACGGTGAGTTCATCTACAAAGTTAAACTGCGTGGTACCAACTTCCCGT
CCGACGGTCCGGTTATGCAGAAAAAAACCATGGGTTGGGAAGCTTCCACCGAACGTATGTACCCGGAGGA
CGGTGCTCTGAAAGGTGAAATCAAAATGCGTCTGAAACTGAAAGACGGTGGTCACTACGACGCTGAAGTT
AAAACCACCTACATGGCTAAAAAACCGGTTCAGCTGCCGGGTGCTTACAAAACCGACATCAAACTGGACA
TCACCTCCCACAACGAGGACTACACCATCGTTGAACAGTACGAACGTGCTGAAGGTCGTCACTCCACCGG
TGCTTAATAACGCTGATAGTGCTAGTGTAGATCGCTACTAGAGCCAGGCATCAAATAAAACGAAAGGCTC
AGTCGAAAGACTGGGCCTTTCGTTTTATCTGTTGTTTGTCGGTGAACGCTCTCTACTAGAGTCACACTGG
CTCACCTTCGGGTGGGCCTTTCTGCGTTTATACGTCTCCGCAAGCAAGACCCTTCCTCTATATAAGGAAG
TTCATTTCATTTGGAGAGGAATGGAGGACGCCAAAAACATAAAGAAAGGCCCGGCGCCATTCTATCCTCT
AGAGGATGGAACCGCTGGAGAGCAACTGCATAAGGCTATGAAGAGATACGCCCTGGTTCCTGGAACAATT
GCTTTTACAGATGCACATATCGAGGTGAACATCACGTACGCGGAATACTTCGAAATGTCCGTTCGGTTGG
CAGAAGCTATGAAACGATATGGGCTGAATACAAATCACAGAATCGTCGTATGCAGTGAAAACTCTCTTCA
ATTCTTTATGCCGGTGTTGGGCGCGTTATTTATCGGAGTTGCAGTTGCGCCCGCGAACGACATTTATAAT
GAACGTGAATTGCTCAACAGTATGAACATTTCGCAGCCTACCGTAGTGTTTGTTTCCAAAAAGGGGTTGC
AAAAAATTTTGAACGTGCAAAAAAAATTACCAATAATCCAGAAAATTATTATCATGGATTCTAAAACGGA
TTACCAGGGATTTCAGTCGATGTACACGTTCGTCACATCTCATCTACCTCCCGGTTTTAATGAATACGAT
TTTGTACCAGAGTCCTTTGATCGTGACAAAACAATTGCACTGATAATGAATTCCTCTGGATCTACTGGGT
TACCTAAGGGTGTGGCCCTTCCGCATAGAACTGCCTGCGTCAGATTCTCGCATGCCAGAGATCCTATTTT
TGGCAATCAAATCATTCCGGATACTGCGATTTTAAGTGTTGTTCCATTCCATCACGGTTTTGGAATGTTT
ACTACACTCGGATATTTGATATGTGGATTTCGAGTCGTCTTAATGTATAGATTTGAAGAAGAGCTGTTTT
TACGATCCCTTCAGGATTACAAAATTCAAAGTGCGTTGCTAGTACCAACCCTATTTTCATTCTTCGCCAA
AAGCACTCTGATTGACAAATACGATTTATCTAATTTACACGAAATTGCTTCTGGGGGCGCACCTCTTTCG
AAAGAAGTCGGGGAAGCGGTTGCAAAACGCTTCCATCTTCCAGGGATACGACAAGGATATGGGCTCACTG
AGACTACATCAGCTATTCTGATTACACCCGAGGGGGATGATAAACCGGGCGCGGTCGGTAAAGTTGTTCC
ATTTTTTGAAGCGAAGGTTGTGGATCTGGATACCGGGAAAACGCTGGGCGTTAATCAGAGAGGCGAATTA
TGTGTCAGAGGACCTATGATTATGTCCGGTTATGTAAACAATCCGGAAGCGACCAACGCCTTGATTGACA
AGGATGGATGGCTACATTCTGGAGACATAGCTTACTGGGACGAGGACGAACACTTCTTCATAGTTGACCG
CTTGAAGTCTTTAATTAAATACAAAGGATATCAGGTGGCCCCCGCTGAATTGGAATCGATATTGTTACAA
CACCCCAACATCTTCGACGCGGGCGTGGCAGGTCTGCCCGACGATGACGCCGGTGAACTTCCCGCCGCCG
TTGTTGTTTTGGAGCACGGAAAGACGATGACGGAAAAAGAGATCGTGGATTACGTCGCCAGTCAAGTAAC
AACCGCGAAAAAGTTGCGCGGAGGAGTTGTGTTTGTGGACGAAGTACCGAAAGGTCTTACCGGAAAACTC
GACGCAAGAAAAATCAGAGAGATCCTCATAAAGGCCAAGAAGGGCGGAAAGTCCAAATTGTAAGATCGTT
CAAACATTTGGCAATAAAGTTTCTTAAGATTGAATCCTGTTGCCGGTCTTGCGATGATTATCATATAATT
TCTGTTGAATTACGTTAAGCATGTAATAATTAACATGTAATGCATGACGTTATTTATGAGATGGGTTTTT
ATGATTAGAGTCCCGCAATTATACATTTAATACGCGATAGAAAACAAAATATAGCGCGCAAACTAGGATA
AATTATCGCGCGCGGTGTCATCTATGTTACTAGATCCTAGACCCAGCTTTCTTGTACAAAGTTGGCATTA
CGCT
